>Addgene plasmid #172624 | pMSCV-FLAG-2xSTREP-CCND2(P281L)-Puro | addgene full sequence | sequence record 340196 | Addgene NGS Result
TGAAAGACCCCACCTGTAGGTTTGGCAAGCTAGCTTAAGTAACGCCATTTTGCAAGGCATGGAAAATACA
TAACTGAGAATAGAGAAGTTCAGATCAAGGTTAGGAACAGAGAGACAGCAGAATATGGGCCAAACAGGAT
ATCTGTGGTAAGCAGTTCCTGCCCCGGCTCAGGGCCAAGAACAGATGGTCCCCAGATGCGGTCCCGCCCT
CAGCAGTTTCTAGAGAACCATCAGATGTTTCCAGGGTGCCCCAAGGACCTGAAATGACCCTGTGCCTTAT
TTGAACTAACCAATCAGTTCGCTTCTCGCTTCTGTTCGCGCGCTTCTGCTCCCCGAGCTCAATAAAAGAG
CCCACAACCCCTCACTCGGCGCGCCAGTCCTCCGATAGACTGCGTCGCCCGGGTACCCGTATTCCCAATA
AAGCCTCTTGCTGTTTGCATCCGAATCGTGGACTCGCTGATCCTTGGGAGGGTCTCCTCAGATTGATTGA
CTGCCCACCTCGGGGGTCTTTCATTTGGAGGTTCCACCGAGATTTGGAGACCCCTGCCCAGGGACCACCG
ACCCCCCCGCCGGGAGGTAAGCTGGCCAGCGGTCGTTTCGTGTCTGTCTCTGTCTTTGTGCGTGTTTGTG
CCGGCATCTAATGTTTGCGCCTGCGTCTGTACTAGTTAGCTAACTAGCTCTGTATCTGGCGGACCCGTGG
TGGAACTGACGAGTTCTGAACACCCGGCCGCAACCCTGGGAGACGTCCCAGGGACTTTGGGGGCCGTTTT
TGTGGCCCGACCTGAGGAAGGGAGTCGATGTGGAATCCGACCCCGTCAGGATATGTGGTTCTGGTAGGAG
ACGAGAACCTAAAACAGTTCCCGCCTCCGTCTGAATTTTTGCTTTCGGTTTGGAACCGAAGCCGCGCGTC
TTGTCTGCTGCAGCGCTGCAGCATCGTTCTGTGTTGTCTCTGTCTGACTGTGTTTCTGTATTTGTCTGAA
AATTAGGGCCAGACTGTTACCACTCCCTTAAGTTTGACCTTAGGTCACTGGAAAGATGTCGAGCGGATCG
CTCACAACCAGTCGGTAGATGTCAAGAAGAGACGTTGGGTTACCTTCTGCTCTGCAGAATGGCCAACCTT
TAACGTCGGATGGCCGCGAGACGGCACCTTTAACCGAGACCTCATCACCCAGGTTAAGATCAAGGTCTTT
TCACCTGGCCCGCATGGACACCCAGACCAGGTCCCCTACATCGTGACCTGGGAAGCCTTGGCTTTTGACC
CCCCTCCCTGGGTCAAGCCCTTTGTACACCCTAAGCCTCCGCCTCCTCTTCCTCCATCCGCCCCGTCTCT
CCCCCTTGAACCTCCTCGTTCGACCCCGCCTCGATCCTCCCTTTATCCAGCCCTCACTCCTTCTCTAGGC
GCCGGAATTAGATCCGCCACCATGGATTATAAAGATGATGATGATAAAGGGTCGGCCGCCAGCTGGAGCC
ACCCTCAGTTCGAGAAGGGAGGAGGAAGCGGCGGAGGCAGCGGAGGAGGAAGCTGGAGCCACCCGCAGTT
CGAGAAAGGAAGATCTAGCAGCGAGCTGCTGTGCCACGAGGTGGACCCGGTCCGCAGGGCCGTGCGGGAC
CGCAACCTGCTCCGAGACGACCGCGTCCTGCAGAACCTGCTCACCATCGAGGAGCGCTACCTTCCGCAGT
GCTCCTACTTCAAGTGCGTGCAGAAGGACATCCAACCCTACATGCGCAGAATGGTGGCCACCTGGATGCT
GGAGGTCTGTGAGGAACAGAAGTGCGAAGAAGAGGTCTTCCCTCTGGCCATGAATTACCTGGACCGTTTC
TTGGCTGGGGTCCCGACTCCGAAGTCCCATCTGCAACTCCTGGGTGCTGTCTGCATGTTCCTGGCCTCCA
AACTCAAAGAGACCAGCCCGCTGACCGCGGAGAAGCTGTGCATTTACACCGACAACTCCATCAAGCCTCA
GGAGCTGCTGGAGTGGGAACTGGTGGTGCTGGGGAAGTTGAAGTGGAACCTGGCAGCTGTCACTCCTCAT
GACTTCATTGAGCACATCTTGCGCAAGCTGCCCCAGCAGCGGGAGAAGCTGTCTCTGATCCGCAAGCATG
CTCAGACCTTCATTGCTCTGTGTGCCACGGACTTTAAGTTTGCCATGTACCCACCGTCGATGATCGCAAC
TGGAAGTGTGGGAGCAGCCATCTGTGGGCTCCAGCAGGATGAGGAAGTGAGCTCGCTCACTTGTGATGCC
CTGACTGAGCTGCTGGCTAAGATCACCAACACAGACGTGGATTGTCTCAAAGCTTGCCAGGAGCAGATTG
AGGCGGTGCTCCTCAATAGCCTGCAGCAGTACCGTCAGGACCAACGTGACGGATCCAAGTCGGAGGATGA
ACTGGACCAAGCCAGCACCCTTACAGACGTGCGGGATATCGACCTGTGACTCGAGGAATTCTACCGGGTA
GGGGAGGCGCTTTTCCCAAGGCAGTCTGGAGCATGCGCTTTAGCAGCCCCGCTGGGCACTTGGCGCTACA
CAAGTGGCCTCTGGCCTCGCACACATTCCACATCCACCGGTAGGCGCCAACCGGCTCCGTTCTTTGGTGG
CCCCTTCGCGCCACCTTCTACTCCTCCCCTAGTCAGGAAGTTCCCCCCCGCCCCGCAGCTCGCGTCGTGC
AGGACGTGACAAATGGAAGTAGCACGTCTCACTAGTCTCGTGCAGATGGACAGCACCGCTGAGCAATGGA
AGCGGGTAGGCCTTTGGGGCAGCGGCCAATAGCAGCTTTGCTCCTTCGCTTTCTGGGCTCAGAGGCTGGG
AAGGGGTGGGTCCGGGGGCGGGCTCAGGGGCGGGCTCAGGGGCGGGGCGGGCGCCCGAAGGTCCTCCGGA
GGCCCGGCATTCTGCACGCTTCAAAAGCGCACGTCTGCCGCGCTGTTCTCCTCTTCCTCATCTCCGGGCC
TTTCGACCTGCAGCCCAAGCTTACCATGACCGAGTACAAGCCCACGGTGCGCCTCGCCACCCGCGACGAC
GTCCCCAGGGCCGTACGCACCCTCGCCGCCGCGTTCGCCGACTACCCCGCCACGCGCCACACCGTCGATC
CGGACCGCCACATCGAGCGGGTCACCGAGCTGCAAGAACTCTTCCTCACGCGCGTCGGGCTCGACATCGG
CAAGGTGTGGGTCGCGGACGACGGCGCCGCGGTGGCGGTCTGGACCACGCCGGAGAGCGTCGAAGCGGGG
GCGGTGTTCGCCGAGATCGGCCCGCGCATGGCCGAGTTGAGCGGTTCCCGGCTGGCCGCGCAGCAACAGA
TGGAAGGCCTCCTGGCGCCGCACCGGCCCAAGGAGCCCGCGTGGTTCCTGGCCACCGTCGGCGTCTCGCC
CGACCACCAGGGCAAGGGTCTGGGCAGCGCCGTCGTGCTCCCCGGAGTGGAGGCGGCCGAGCGCGCCGGG
GTGCCCGCCTTCCTGGAGACCTCCGCGCCCCGCAACCTCCCCTTCTACGAGCGGCTCGGCTTCACCGTCA
CCGCCGACGTCGAGGTGCCCGAAGGACCGCGCACCTGGTGCATGACCCGCAAGCCCGGTGCCTGACGCCC
GCCCCACGACCCGCAGCGCCCGACCGAAAGGAGCGCACGACCCCATGCATCGATAAAATAAAAGATTTTA
TTTAGTCTCCAGAAAAAGGGGGGAATGAAAGACCCCACCTGTAGGTTTGGCAAGCTAGCTTAAGTAACGC
CATTTTGCAAGGCATGGAAAATACATAACTGAGAATAGAGAAGTTCAGATCAAGGTTAGGAACAGAGAGA
CAGCAGAATATGGGCCAAACAGGATATCTGTGGTAAGCAGTTCCTGCCCCGGCTCAGGGCCAAGAACAGA
TGGTCCCCAGATGCGGTCCCGCCCTCAGCAGTTTCTAGAGAACCATCAGATGTTTCCAGGGTGCCCCAAG
GACCTGAAATGACCCTGTGCCTTATTTGAACTAACCAATCAGTTCGCTTCTCGCTTCTGTTCGCGCGCTT
CTGCTCCCCGAGCTCAATAAAAGAGCCCACAACCCCTCACTCGGCGCGCCAGTCCTCCGATAGACTGCGT
CGCCCGGGTACCCGTGTATCCAATAAACCCTCTTGCAGTTGCATCCGACTTGTGGTCTCGCTGTTCCTTG
GGAGGGTCTCCTCTGAGTGATTGACTACCCGTCAGCGGGGGTCTTTCATGGGTAACAGTTTCTTGAAGTT
GGAGAACAACATTCTGAGGGTAGGAGTCGAATATTAAGTAATCCTGACTCAATTAGCCACTGTTTTGAAT
CCACATACTCCAATACTCCTGAAATAGTTCATTATGGACAGCGCAGAAAGAGCTGGGGAGAATTGTGAAA
TTGTTATCCGCTCACAATTCCACACAACATACGAGCCGGAAGCATAAAGTGTAAAGCCTGGGGTGCCTAA
TGAGTGAGCTAACTCACATTAATTGCGTTGCGCTCACTGCCCGCTTTCCAGTCGGGAAACCTGTCGTGCC
AGCTGCATTAATGAATCGGCCAACGCGCGGGGAGAGGCGGTTTGCGTATTGGGCGCTCTTCCGCTTCCTC
GCTCACTGACTCGCTGCGCTCGGTCGTTCGGCTGCGGCGAGCGGTATCAGCTCACTCAAAGGCGGTAATA
CGGTTATCCACAGAATCAGGGGATAACGCAGGAAAGAACATGTGAGCAAAAGGCCAGCAAAAGGCCAGGA
ACCGTAAAAAGGCCGCGTTGCTGGCGTTTTTCCATAGGCTCCGCCCCCCTGACGAGCATCACAAAAATCG
ACGCTCAAGTCAGAGGTGGCGAAACCCGACAGGACTATAAAGATACCAGGCGTTTCCCCCTGGAAGCTCC
CTCGTGCGCTCTCCTGTTCCGACCCTGCCGCTTACCGGATACCTGTCCGCCTTTCTCCCTTCGGGAAGCG
TGGCGCTTTCTCATAGCTCACGCTGTAGGTATCTCAGTTCGGTGTAGGTCGTTCGCTCCAAGCTGGGCTG
TGTGCACGAACCCCCCGTTCAGCCCGACCGCTGCGCCTTATCCGGTAACTATCGTCTTGAGTCCAACCCG
GTAAGACACGACTTATCGCCACTGGCAGCAGCCACTGGTAACAGGATTAGCAGAGCGAGGTATGTAGGCG
GTGCTACAGAGTTCTTGAAGTGGTGGCCTAACTACGGCTACACTAGAAGAACAGTATTTGGTATCTGCGC
TCTGCTGAAGCCAGTTACCTTCGGAAAAAGAGTTGGTAGCTCTTGATCCGGCAAACAAACCACCGCTGGT
AGCGGTGGTTTTTTTGTTTGCAAGCAGCAGATTACGCGCAGAAAAAAAGGATCTCAAGAAGATCCTTTGA
TCTTTTCTACGGGGTCTGACGCTCAGTGGAACGAAAACTCACGTTAAGGGATTTTGGTCATGAGATTATC
AAAAAGGATCTTCACCTAGATCCTTTTAAATTAAAAATGAAGTTTTAAATCAATCTAAAGTATATATGAG
TAAACTTGGTCTGACAGTTACCAATGCTTAATCAGTGAGGCACCTATCTCAGCGATCTGTCTATTTCGTT
CATCCATAGTTGCCTGACTCCCCGTCGTGTAGATAACTACGATACGGGAGGGCTTACCATCTGGCCCCAG
TGCTGCAATGATACCGCGAGACCCACGCTCACCGGCTCCAGATTTATCAGCAATAAACCAGCCAGCCGGA
AGGGCCGAGCGCAGAAGTGGTCCTGCAACTTTATCCGCCTCCATCCAGTCTATTAATTGTTGCCGGGAAG
CTAGAGTAAGTAGTTCGCCAGTTAATAGTTTGCGCAACGTTGTTGCCATTGCTACAGGCATCGTGGTGTC
ACGCTCGTCGTTTGGTATGGCTTCATTCAGCTCCGGTTCCCAACGATCAAGGCGAGTTACATGATCCCCC
ATGTTGTGCAAAAAAGCGGTTAGCTCCTTCGGTCCTCCGATCGTTGTCAGAAGTAAGTTGGCCGCAGTGT
TATCACTCATGGTTATGGCAGCACTGCATAATTCTCTTACTGTCATGCCATCCGTAAGATGCTTTTCTGT
GACTGGTGAGTACTCAACCAAGTCATTCTGAGAATAGTGTATGCGGCGACCGAGTTGCTCTTGCCCGGCG
TCAATACGGGATAATACCGCGCCACATAGCAGAACTTTAAAAGTGCTCATCATTGGAAAACGTTCTTCGG
GGCGAAAACTCTCAAGGATCTTACCGCTGTTGAGATCCAGTTCGATGTAACCCACTCGTGCACCCAACTG
ATCTTCAGCATCTTTTACTTTCACCAGCGTTTCTGGGTGAGCAAAAACAGGAAGGCAAAATGCCGCAAAA
AAGGGAATAAGGGCGACACGGAAATGTTGAATACTCATACTCTTCCTTTTTCAATATTATTGAAGCATTT
ATCAGGGTTATTGTCTCATGAGCGGATACATATTTGAATGTATTTAGAAAAATAAACAAATAGGGGTTCC
GCGCACATTTCCCCGAAAAGTGCCACCTGACGTCTAAGAAACCATTATTATCATGACATTAACCTATAAA
AATAGGCGTATCACGAGGCCCTTTCGTCTCGCGCGTTTCGGTGATGACGGTGAAAACCTCTGACACATGC
AGCTCCCGGAGACGGTCACAGCTTGTCTGTAAGCGGATGCCGGGAGCAGACAAGCCCGTCAGGGCGCGTC
AGCGGGTGTTGGCGGGTGTCGGGGCTGGCTTAACTATGCGGCATCAGAGCAGATTGTACTGAGAGTGCAC
CATATGCGGTGTGAAATACCGCACAGATGCGTAAGGAGAAAATACCGCATCAGGCGCCATTCGCCATTCA
GGCTGCGCAACTGTTGGGAAGGGCGATCGGTGCGGGCCTCTTCGCTATTACGCCAGCTGGCGAAAGGGGG
ATGTGCTGCAAGGCGATTAAGTTGGGTAACGCCAGGGTTTTCCCAGTCACGACGTTGTAAAACGACGGCG
CAAGGAATGGTGCATGCAAGGAGATGGCGCCCAACAGTCCCCCGGCCACGGGGCCTGCCACCATACCCAC
GCCGAAACAAGCGCTCATGAGCCCGAAGTGGCGAGCCCGATCTTCCCCATCGGTGATGTCGGCGATATAG
GCGCCAGCAACCGCACCTGTGGCGCCGGTGATGCCGGCCACGATGCGTCCGGCGTAGAGGCGATTAGTCC
AATTTGTTAAAGACAGGATATCAGTGGTCCAGGCTCTAGTTTTGACTCAACAATATCACCAGCTGAAGCC
TATAGAGTACGAGCCATAGATAAAATAAAAGATTTTATTTAGTCTCCAGAAAAAGGGGGGAA
Features (pLannotate 1.2.2; 20 found; start..end, strand, type, name):
    579..920     +  misc_feature   MESV Ψ: packaging signal of murine embryonic stem cell virus
    987..1403    +  CDS            gag (truncated): truncated Moloney murine leukemia virus (MMLV) gag gene lacking the start codon
   1524..1543    +  CDS            Strep-Tag II (fragment): peptide that binds Strep-Tactin®, an engineered form of streptavidin
   1563..2426    +  CDS            CCND2: CCND2_HUMAN - Experimental evidence at protein level: Swiss-Prot protein existence level 1. Regulatory component of the cyclin D2-CDK4 (DC) complex that phosphorylates and inhibits members of the retinoblastoma (RB) protein family including RB1 and regulates the cell-cycle during G(1)/S transition. Phosphorylation of RB1 allows dissociation of the transcription factor E2F from the RB/E2F complex and the subsequent transcription of E2F target genes which are responsible for the progression through the G(1) phase. Hypophosphorylates RB1 in early G(1) phase. Cyclin D-CDK4 complexes are major inte
   2446..2945    +  promoter       PGK promoter: mouse phosphoglycerate kinase 1 promoter
   2966..3565    +  CDS            PuroR: puromycin N-acetyltransferase; pac from Streptomyces alboniger; confers resistance to puromycin
   3665..4179    +  LTR            3' LTR: 3' long terminal repeat from murine embryonic stem cell virus
   4341..4357    -  protein_bind   lac operator: The lac repressor binds to the lac operator to inhibit transcription in E. coli. This inhibition can be relieved by adding lactose or isopropyl-β-D-thiogalactopyranoside (IPTG). lac repressor encoded by lacI
   4365..4395    -  promoter       lac promoter: promoter for the E. coli lac operon
   4410..4431    -  protein_bind   CAP binding site: CAP binding activates transcription in the presence of cAMP. E. coli catabolite activator protein
   4444..4536    -  CDS            lacI (fragment): lac repressor; lacI; The lac repressor binds to the lac operator to inhibit transcription in E. coli. This inhibition can be relieved by adding lactose or isopropyl-β-D-thiogalactopyranoside (IPTG).
   4719..5307    -  rep_origin     ori: high-copy-number ColE1/pMB1/pBR322/pUC origin of replication
   5478..6338    -  CDS            AmpR: β-lactamase; bla; confers resistance to ampicillin, carbenicillin, and related antibiotics
   6339..6443    -  promoter       AmpR promoter: bla
   6538..6573    +  CDS            rop (fragment): Rop protein, which maintains plasmids at low copy number; rop
   6675..6774    +  misc_feature   bom (fragment): basis of mobility region from pBR322
   6780..6929    -  CDS            lacZα (fragment): LacZα fragment of β-galactosidase; lacZ fragment
   6929..7130    -  CDS            TcR (fragment): tetracycline efflux protein; tet; confers resistance to tetracycline
   7131..7229    +  CDS            env (fragment): murine leukemia virus gPr80 envelope polyprotein precursor; env; proteolytically cleaved into gp70SU and p15TM subunits
   7271..515     +  LTR            5' LTR (across the origin): 5' long terminal repeat from murine embryonic stem cell virus
