[The description below was written by a language model from this plasmid's Addgene catalogue record and pLannotate feature annotations shown in this document.]
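Description:
pMSCV-FLAG-2xSTREP-CCND2(P281L)-Puro is a 7.3 kb gammaretroviral expression vector built on the pMSCV-Puro backbone for constitutive expression of a tagged human cyclin D2 mutant in mammalian cells. In bacteria it is maintained as a high-copy plasmid through a ColE1/pUC-type origin and selected with ampicillin via the β-lactamase gene. The remaining bacterial annotations (fragments of lacI, lacZα, rop, bom and the tetracycline resistance gene) are non-functional remnants of the backbone's cloning history.

The transferable proviral region is bounded by murine embryonic stem cell virus 5′ and 3′ LTRs. Downstream of the 5′ LTR lie the MESV Ψ packaging signal and a truncated MMLV gag segment lacking its start codon, which together promote encapsidation of the genomic RNA when the plasmid is introduced into a packaging cell line that supplies the viral proteins in trans. No separate promoter is annotated upstream of the insert, consistent with the 5′ LTR driving transcription of the CCND2 open reading frame. That frame carries the Pro281Leu substitution and an N-terminal FLAG-2xSTREP tag. The automated annotation picks up only a Strep-Tag II fragment just upstream of the coding sequence, so the full tag arrangement rests on the catalogue entry. Following the insert, a mouse PGK promoter independently drives puromycin N-acetyltransferase, allowing selection of stably transduced cells.

The tandem tag supports immunodetection through FLAG and affinity purification on Strep-Tactin. The construct comes from work on regulation of D-type cyclins by the CRL4(AMBRA1) ubiquitin ligase. The record does not state the functional consequence of the P281L mutation.
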