Addgene plasmid #172624: pMSCV-FLAG-2xSTREP-CCND2(P281L)-Puro
Purpose: Retroviral vector for the constitutive expression of FLAG-2xSTREP-tagged cyclin D2(P281L) and a puromycin resistance marker in mammalian cells
Depositing lab: Michele Pagano. Depositing organization: NYU Grossman School of Medicine. Publication: CRL4(AMBRA1) is a master regulator of D-type cyclins. Simoneschi D, Rona G, Zhou N, Jeong YT, Jiang S, Milletti G, Arbini AA, O'Sullivan A, Wang AA, Nithikasem S, Keegan S, Siu Y, Cianfanelli V, Maiani E, Nazio F, Cecconi F, Boccalatte F, Fenyo D, Jones DR, Busino L, Pagano M. Nature. 2021 Apr;592(7856):789-793. doi: 10.1038/s41586-021-03445-y. Epub 2021 Apr 14. PubMed 33854235.
Backbone
  Vector backbone: pMSCV-Puro
  Backbone manufacturer: Takara Bio
  Vector type: Mammalian Expression, Retroviral
  Selectable markers: Puromycin
Growth in bacteria
  Bacterial resistance: Ampicillin, 100 μg/mL
  Growth temperature: 37°C
  Growth strain: NEB Stable
  Copy number: High Copy
Gene/Insert
  Gene/Insert name: CCND2 (alt name: cyclin D2)
  Species: H. sapiens (human)
  Mutation: Pro281Leu
  Entrez Gene: CCND2 (a.k.a. KIAK0002, MPPH3)
  Tag / fusion protein: FLAG-2xSTREP (N terminal on insert)
  Cloning method: Restriction Enzyme; 5′ cloning site Unknown (unknown if destroyed); 3′ cloning site Unknown (unknown if destroyed)
  Sequencing primers: 5′ CCCTTGAACCTCCTCGTTCGACC; 3′ GAGACGTGCTACTTCCATTTGTC
Terms and licenses: Academic/Nonprofit Terms; Industry Terms: Not Available to Industry
How to cite: pMSCV-FLAG-2xSTREP-CCND2(P281L)-Puro was a gift from Michele Pagano (Addgene plasmid # 172624 ; http://n2t.net/addgene:172624 ; RRID:Addgene_172624)
